Addgene plasmid #84170: pFGC5941-PacI-ath-STTM845
Purpose: target miRNA845 for destruction in Arabidopsis thaliana
Depositing lab: Guiliang Tang. Depositing organization: Michigan Technological University. Publication: Construction of short tandem target mimic (STTM) to block the functions of plant and animal microRNAs. Tang G, Yan J, Gu Y, Qiao M, Fan R, Mao Y, Tang X. Methods. 2012 Oct;58(2):118-25. doi: 10.1016/j.ymeth.2012.10.006. Epub 2012 Oct 23. PubMed 23098881.
Backbone
  Vector backbone: pFGC5941-PacI
  Backbone manufacturer: Guiliang Tang (Addgene plasmid # 44182)
  Backbone size w/o insert (bp): 8608
  Vector type: Plant Expression
  Selectable markers: Basta
Growth in bacteria
  Bacterial resistance: Chloramphenicol and Kanamycin, 25 & 50 μg/mL
  Growth temperature: 37°C
  Growth strain: DH5alpha
  Copy number: High Copy
Gene/Insert
  Gene/Insert name: STTM845
  Species: A. thaliana (mustard weed)
  Insert size (bp): 2846
  Promoter: 2x35S
  Cloning method: Restriction Enzyme; 5′ cloning site PacI (not destroyed); 3′ cloning site PacI (not destroyed)
  Sequencing primers: 5′ CACTATCCTTCGCAAGACCCTTCC; 3′ CAACACATGAGCGAAACCCTATAA
Terms and licenses: Academic/Nonprofit Terms; Industry Terms: Not Available to Industry
Depositor comments: The insert within this plasmid contains a 2x35S promoter, STTM, T35S and CmR.
How to cite: pFGC5941-PacI-ath-STTM845 was a gift from Guiliang Tang (Addgene plasmid # 84170 ; http://n2t.net/addgene:84170 ; RRID:Addgene_84170)
