[The description below was written by a language model from this plasmid's Addgene catalogue record and pLannotate feature annotations shown in this document.]
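Description:
pFGC5941-PacI-ath-STTM845 is a plant expression binary vector built on the pFGC5941-PacI backbone and designed to knock down miRNA845 function in Arabidopsis thaliana using the short tandem target mimic (STTM) approach. The annotated features fit a T-DNA vector for Agrobacterium-mediated delivery. Nopaline-type left and right border repeats flank the plant-transferred region. The backbone carries a ColE1/pMB1-type origin with a bom site for propagation in E. coli, plus the pVS1 oriV, RepA and StaA functions that support replication and stable maintenance in Agrobacterium. Bacterial selection uses kanamycin, from the backbone aphA-3 gene, together with chloramphenicol, from a cat gene carried within the insert. Transformed plants are selected with Basta through a bar (phosphinothricin acetyltransferase) gene driven by the mannopine synthase promoter and terminator, located next to the left border.

The payload is a cassette of about 2.8 kb cloned into a PacI site, which is retained on both sides. According to the depositor it comprises a 2x35S promoter, the STTM, a 35S terminator and the CmR marker. The feature table agrees, showing a partial and a full CaMV 35S promoter copy followed by the CaMV poly(A) signal. The STTM itself is not annotated but presumably lies in the short gap between promoter and terminator. An STTM transcript generally carries two imperfect, non-cleavable binding sites for the target miRNA joined by a short spacer, so that strong constitutive expression sequesters the miRNA and triggers its degradation. Remnants of the cloning intermediate (T7 and SP6 promoters, origin fragments) and an OCS terminator from the parent vector are also present. The construct is used for loss-of-function studies of miR845 in transgenic Arabidopsis.
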