Features (pLannotate 1.2.2; 27 found; start..end, strand, type, name):
    145..491     +  promoter       CaMV 35S promoter: strong constitutive promoter from cauliflower mosaic virus
    443..489     +  promoter       minimal CaMV 35S promoter: minimal 35S promoter from cauliflower mosaic virus
    653..829     +  polyA_signal   CaMV poly(A) signal: cauliflower mosaic virus polyadenylation signal
   1391..1409    -  promoter       SP6 promoter: promoter for bacteriophage SP6 RNA polymerase
   1474..2133    -  CDS            CmR: chloramphenicol acetyltransferase; cat; confers resistance to chloramphenicol
   2134..2170    -  promoter       cat promoter (fragment): promoter of the E. coli cat gene encoding chloramphenicol acetyltransferase
   2170..2198    -  promoter       tet promoter: E. coli promoter for tetracycline efflux protein gene
   2260..2428    -  rep_origin     ori (fragment): high-copy-number ColE1/pMB1/pBR322/pUC origin of replication
   2473..2853    +  promoter       MAS promoter: mannopine synthase promoter (Velten et al., 1984)
   2859..3407    +  CDS            bar: PAT_STRHY - Experimental evidence at protein level: Swiss-Prot protein existence level 1. Inactivates phosphinothricin (PPT) by transfer of an acetyl group from acetyl CoA. Can also acetylate demethylphosphinothricin but not PTT or glutamate. This enzyme is an effector of phosphinothricin tripeptide (PTT or bialaphos) resistance. From Streptomyces hygroscopicus. Introduced by genetic manipulation and expressed in glufosinate-tolerant maize by Dekalb Genetics.
   3420..3672    +  terminator     MAS terminator: mannopine synthase terminator
   3758..3782    -  misc_feature   LB T-DNA repeat: left border repeat from nopaline C58 T-DNA
   4207..5001    +  CDS            KanR: aminoglycoside phosphotransferase; aphA-3; confers resistance to kanamycin
   5088..5676    +  rep_origin     ori: high-copy-number ColE1/pMB1/pBR322/pUC origin of replication
   5862..6002    -  misc_feature   bom: basis of mobility region from pBR322
   6104..6143    -  CDS            rop (fragment): Rop protein, which maintains plasmids at low copy number; rop
   6346..6540    -  rep_origin     pVS1 oriV: origin of replication for the Pseudomonas plasmid pVS1 (Heeb et al., 2000)
   6606..7679    -  CDS            pVS1 RepA: replication protein from the Pseudomonas plasmid pVS1 (Heeb et al., 2000)
   8108..8737    -  CDS            pVS1 StaA: stability protein from the Pseudomonas plasmid pVS1 (Heeb et al., 2000)
   9297..9698    -  CDS            Y4CG_SINFN (fragment): Protein inferred from homology: Swiss-Prot protein existence level 3. From Sinorhizobium fredii (strain NBRC 101917 / NGR234).
  10038..10062   -  misc_feature   RB T-DNA repeat: right border repeat from nopaline C58 T-DNA
  10128..10282   -  CDS            lacZα (fragment): LacZα fragment of β-galactosidase; lacZ fragment
  10285..10305   -  misc_feature   MCS (fragment): pUC18/19 multiple cloning site
  10306..11013   -  terminator     OCS terminator: octopine synthase terminator
  11046..11087   -  rep_origin     ori (fragment): high-copy-number ColE1/pMB1/pBR322/pUC origin of replication
  11192..11210   +  promoter       T7 promoter: promoter for bacteriophage T7 RNA polymerase
  11279..94      +  promoter       CaMV 35S promoter (fragment) (across the origin): strong constitutive promoter from cauliflower mosaic virus
>Addgene plasmid #84170 | pFGC5941-PacI-ath-STTM845 | addgene full sequence | sequence record 167044 | Addgene NGS Result
CATCGTGGGAAAAGAAGACGTTCCAACCACGTCTTCAAAGCAAGTGGATTGATGTGACATCTCCACTGAC
GTAAGGGATGACGCACAATCCCACCCCTACTCCAAGAATGTCAAAGATACTGTCTCAGAAGGCCAAAGGG
CTATTGAGACTTTTCAACAAAGGGTAATTTCGGGAAACCTCCTCGGATTCCATTGCCCAGCTATCTGTCA
CCTCATCGAAAGGACAGTAGAAAAGGAAGGTGGCTCCTACAAATGCCATCATTGCGATAAAGGAAAGGCT
ATCATTCAAGATGCCTCTGCCGACAGTGGTCCCAAAGATGGACCCCCACCCACGAGGAGCATCGTGGAAA
AAGAAGACGTTCCAACCACGTCTTCAAAGCAAGTGGATTGATGTGACATCTCCACTGACATAAGGGATGA
CGCACAACCCCCACTATCCTTCGCAAGACCCTTCCTCTATATAAGGAAGTTCATTTCATTTGGAGAGGAC
AGCCCAAGCTTCATCAATTTGGTCTAATCAGAGCGAGTTGTTGTTGTTATGGTCTAATTTAAATATGGTC
TAAAGAAGAAGAATCATCAATTGGTCTAATCAGAGCCGGAATTCGGTACGCTGAAATCACCAGTCTCTCT
CTACAAATCTATCTCTCTCTATTTTCTCCATAAATAATGTGTGAGTAGTTTCCCGATAAGGGAAATTAGG
GTTCTTATAGGGTTTCGCTCATGTGTTGAGCATATAAGAAACCCTTAGTATGTATTTGTATCTGTAAAAT
ACTTCTATCAATAAAATTTCTAATTCCTAAAACCAAAATCCAGTACTAAAATCCAGATCTCCTAAAGTCC
CTATAGATCTTTGTCGTGAATATAAACCAGACACGAGACGACTAGACCTGGAGCCCAGACGCCGTTCGAA
GCTAGAAGTACCGCTTAGGCGGGAGGCCGTTAGGGAAAAGATGCTAAGGCAGGGTTGGTTACGTTGACTC
CCCCGTAGGTTTGGTTTAAATATGATGAAGTGGACGGAAGGAAGGAGGAAGACAAGGAAGGATAAGGTTG
CAGGCCCTGTGCAAGGTAAGAAGATGGAAATTTGATAGAGGTACGCTACTATACTTATACTATACGCTAA
GGGAATGATTGTATTTATACCCTATACCCCCTAATAACCCCTTATCAATTTAAGAAATAATCCGCATAAG
CCCCCGCTTAAAAATTGGTATCAGAGCCATGAATAGGTCTATGACCAAAACTCAAGAGGATAAAACCTCA
CCAAAATACGAAAGAGTCCTTAACTCTAAAGATAAAAGATCTTTCAAGATCAAAACTAGTTCCCTCACAC
CGGTGACGGGGATCGCATGCGACCTCTAGACCATCACATTGGAGCTTCAGCTGCTCGAGTTCTATAGTGT
CACCTAAATCGTATGTGTATGATACATAAGGTTATGTATTAATTGTAGCCGCGTTCTTACGTCGACGTAC
CAATTACGCCCCGCCCTGTCACTCATCGCAGTACTGTTGTAATTCATTAAGCATTCTGCCGACATGGAAG
CCATCACAAACGGCATGATGAACCTGAATCGCCAGCGGCATCAGCACCTTGTCGCCTTGCGTATAATATT
TGCCCATGGTGAAAACGGGGGCGAAGAAGTTGTCCATATTGGCCACGTTTAAATCAAAACTGGTGAAACT
CACCCAGGGATTGGCTGAGACGAAAAACATATTCTCAATAAACCCTTTAGGGAAATAGGCCAGGTTTTCA
CCGTAACACGCCACATCTTGCGAATATATGTGTAGAAACTGCCGGAAATCGTCGTGGTATTCACTCCAGA
GCGATGAAAACGTTTCAGTTTGCTCATGGAAAACGGTGTAACAAGGGTGAACGCTATCCCATATTACCAG
CTCACCGTCTTTCATTGCCATACGGAACTCCGGATGAGCATTCATCAGGCGGGCAAGAATGTGAATAAAG
GCCGGATAAAACTTGTGCTTATTTTTCTTTACGGTCTTTAAAAAGGCCGTAATATCCAGCTGAACGGTCT
GGTTATAGGTACATTGAGCAACTGACTGAAATGCCTCAAAATGTTCTTTACGATGCCATTGGGATATATC
AACGGTGGTATATCCAGTGATTTCTTTCTCCATTTTAGCTTCCTTAGCTCCTGAAAATCTCGATAACTCA
TTAAAGCTTATCGATGATAAGCTGTCAAACATGAGAATTTAGCCCGCCTAATGAGCGGGCTTTTTGTTGT
GATCCGCGTTGCTGGCGTTTTTCCATAGGCTCCGCCCCCCTGACGAGCATCACAAAAATCGACGCTCAAG
TCAGAGGTGGCGAAACCCGACAGGACTATAAAGATACCAGGCGTTTCCCCCCTGGAAGCTCCCTCGTGCG
CTCTCCTGTTCCGACCCTGCCGCTTACCGGATACCTGTCCGCCTTTCTTAATTAACTCTCTAGACTCACC
TAGGATCCATGAATTCTGAGATTTTTCAAATCAGTGCGCAAGACGTGACGTAAGTATCCGAGTCAGTTTT
TATTTTTCTACTAATTTGGTCGTTTATTTCGGCGTGTAGGACATGGCAACCGGGCCTGAATTTCGCGGGT
ATTCTGTTTCTATTCCAACTTTTTCTTGATCCGCAGCCATTAACGACTTTTGAATAGATACGCTGACACG
CCAAGCCTCGCTAGTCAAAAGTGTACCAAACAACGCTTTACAGCAAGAACGGAATGCGCGTGACGCTCGC
GGTGACGCCATTTCGCCTTTTCAGAAATGGATAAATAGCCTTGCTTCCTATTATATCTTCCCAAATTACC
AATACATTACACTAGCATCTGAATTTCATAACCAATCTCGATACACCAAATCGAATCGATGAGCCCAGAA
CGACGCCCGGCCGACATCCGCCGTGCCACCGAGGCGGACATGCCGGCGGTCTGCACCATCGTCAACCACT
ACATCGAGACAAGCACGGTCAACTTCCGTACCGAGCCGCAGGAACCGCAGGAGTGGACGGACGACCTCGT
CCGTCTGCGGGAGCGCTATCCCTGGCTCGTCGCCGAGGTGGACGGCGAGGTCGCCGGCATCGCCTACGCG
GGCCCCTGGAAGGCACGCAACGCCTACGACTGGACGGCCGAGTCGACCGTGTACGTCTCCCCCCGCCACC
AGCGGACGGGACTGGGCTCCACGCTCTACACCCACCTGCTGAAGTCCCTGGAGGCACAGGGCTTCAAGAG
CGTGGTCGCTGTCATCGGGCTGCCCAACGACCCGAGCGTGCGCATGCACGAGGCGCTCGGATATGCCCCC
CGCGGCATGCTGCGGGCGGCCGGCTTCAAGCACGGGAACTGGCATGACGTGGGTTTCTGGCAGCTGGACT
TCAGCCTGCCGGTACCGCCCCGTCCGGTCCTGCCCGTCACCGAGATTTGACTGCAGAATCTTGGACTCCC
ATGTTGGCAAAGGCAACCAAACAAACAATGAATGATCCGCTCCTGCATATGGGGCGGTTTGAGTATTTCA
ACTGCCATTTGGGCTGAATTGAAGACATGCTCCTGTCAGAAATTCCGTGATCTTACTCAATATTCAGTAA
TCTCGGCCAATATCCTAAATGTGCGTGGCTTTATCTGTCTTTGTATTGTTTCATCAATTCATGTAACGTT
TGCTTTTCTTATGAATTTTCAAATAAATTATCAGATCCGAGCTCGAATTAATTCGGCGTTAATTCAGTAC
ATTAAAAACGTCCGCAATGTGTTATTAAGTTGTCTAAGCGTCAATTTGTTTACACCACAATATATCCTGC
CACCAGCCAGCCAACAGCTCCCCGACCGGCAGCTCGGCACAAAATCACCACTCGATACAGGCAGCCCATC
AGTCCGGGACGGCGTCAGCGGGAGAGCCGTTGTAAGGCGGCAGACTTTGCTCATGTTACCGATGCTATTC
GGAAGAACGGCAACTAAGCTGCCGGGTTTGAAACACGGATGATCTCGCGGAGGGTAGCATGTTGATTGTA
ACGATGACAGAGCGTTGCTGCCTGTGATCACCGCGGTTTCAAAATCGGCTCCGTCGATACTATGTTATAC
GCCAACTTTGAAAACAACTTTGAAAAAGCTGTTTTCTGGTATTTAAGGTTTTAGAATGCAAGGAACAGTG
AATTGGAGTTCGTCTTGTTATAATTAGCTTCTTGGGGTATCTTTAAATACTGTAGAAAAGAGGAAGGAAA
TAATAAATGGCTAAAATGAGAATATCACCGGAATTGAAAAAACTGATCGAAAAATACCGCTGCGTAAAAG
ATACGGAAGGAATGTCTCCTGCTAAGGTATATAAGCTGGTGGGAGAAAATGAAAACCTATATTTAAAAAT
GACGGACAGCCGGTATAAAGGGACCACCTATGATGTGGAACGGGAAAAGGACATGATGCTATGGCTGGAA
GGAAAGCTGCCTGTTCCAAAGGTCCTGCACTTTGAACGGCATGATGGCTGGAGCAATCTGCTCATGAGTG
AGGCCGATGGCGTCCTTTGCTCGGAAGAGTATGAAGATGAACAAAGCCCTGAAAAGATTATCGAGCTGTA
TGCGGAGTGCATCAGGCTCTTTCACTCCATCGACATATCGGATTGTCCCTATACGAATAGCTTAGACAGC
CGCTTAGCCGAATTGGATTACTTACTGAATAACGATCTGGCCGATGTGGATTGCGAAAACTGGGAAGAAG
ACACTCCATTTAAAGATCCGCGCGAGCTGTATGATTTTTTAAAGACGGAAAAGCCCGAAGAGGAACTTGT
CTTTTCCCACGGCGACCTGGGAGACAGCAACATCTTTGTGAAAGATGGCAAAGTAAGTGGCTTTATTGAT
CTTGGGAGAAGCGGCAGGGCGGACAAGTGGTATGACATTGCCTTCTGCGTCCGGTCGATCAGGGAGGATA
TCGGGGAAGAACAGTATGTCGAGCTATTTTTTGACTTACTGGGGATCAAGCCTGATTGGGAGAAAATAAA
ATATTATATTTTACTGGATGAATTGTTTTAGTACCTAGAATGCATGACCAAAATCCCTTAACGTGAGTTT
TCGTTCCACTGAGCGTCAGACCCCGTAGAAAAGATCAAAGGATCTTCTTGAGATCCTTTTTTTCTGCGCG
TAATCTGCTGCTTGCAAACAAAAAAACCACCGCTACCAGCGGTGGTTTGTTTGCCGGATCAAGAGCTACC
AACTCTTTTTCCGAAGGTAACTGGCTTCAGCAGAGCGCAGATACCAAATACTGTCCTTCTAGTGTAGCCG
TAGTTAGGCCACCACTTCAAGAACTCTGTAGCACCGCCTACATACCTCGCTCTGCTAATCCTGTTACCAG
TGGCTGCTGCCAGTGGCGATAAGTCGTGTCTTACCGGGTTGGACTCAAGACGATAGTTACCGGATAAGGC
GCAGCGGTCGGGCTGAACGGGGGGTTCGTGCACACAGCCCAGCTTGGAGCGAACGACCTACACCGAACTG
AGATACCTACAGCGTGAGCTATGAGAAAGCGCCACGCTTCCCGAAGGGAGAAAGGCGGACAGGTATCCGG
TAAGCGGCAGGGTCGGAACAGGAGAGCGCACGAGGGAGCTTCCAGGGGGAAACGCCTGGTATCTTTATAG
TCCTGTCGGGTTTCGCCACCTCTGACTTGAGCGTCGATTTTTGTGATGCTCGTCAGGGGGGCGGAGCCTA
TGGAAAAACGCCAGCAACGCGGCCTTTTTACGGTTCCTGGCCTTTTGCTGGCCTTTTGCTCACATGTTCT
TTCCTGCGTTATCCCCTGATTCTGTGGATAACCGTATTACCGCCTTTGAGTGAGCTGATACCGCTCGCCG
CAGCCGAACGACCGAGCGCAGCGAGTCAGTGAGCGAGGAAGCGGAAGAGCGCCTGATGCGGTATTTTCTC
CTTACGCATCTGTGCGGTATTTCACACCGCATATGGTGCACTCTCAGTACAATCTGCTCTGATGCCGCAT
AGTTAAGCCAGTATACACTCCGCTATCGCTACGTGACTGGGTCATGGCTGCGCCCCGACACCCGCCAACA
CCCGCTGACGCGCCCTGACGGGCTTGTCTGCTCCCGGCATCCGCTTACAGACAAGCTGTGACCGTCTCCG
GGAGCTGCATGTGTCAGAGGTTTTCACCGTCATCACCGAAACGCGCGAGGCAGGGTGCCTTGATGTGGGC
GCCGGCGGTCGAGTGGCGACGGCGCGGCTTGTCCGCGCCCTGGTAGATTGCCTGGCCGTAGGCCAGCCAT
TTTTGAGCGGCCAGCGGCCGCGATAGGCCGACGCGAAGCGGCGGGGCGTAGGGAGCGCAGCGACCGAAGG
GTAGGCGCTTTTTGCAGCTCTTCGGCTGTGCGCTGGCCAGACAGTTATGCACAGGCCAGGCGGGTTTTAA
GAGTTTTAATAAGTTTTAAAGAGTTTTAGGCGGAAAAATCGCCTTTTTTCTCTTTTATATCAGTCACTTA
CATGTGTGACCGGTTCCCAATGTACGGCTTTGGGTTCCCAATGTACGGGTTCCGGTTCCCAATGTACGGC
TTTGGGTTCCCAATGTACGTGCTATCCACAGGAAAGAGACCTTTTCGACCTTTTTCCCCTGCTAGGGCAA
TTTGCCCTAGCATCTGCTCCGTACATTAGGAACCGGCGGATGCTTCGCCCTCGATCAGGTTGCGGTAGCG
CATGACTAGGATCGGGCCAGCCTGCCCCGCCTCCTCCTTCAAATCGTACTCCGGCAGGTCATTTGACCCG
ATCAGCTTGCGCACGGTGAAACAGAACTTCTTGAACTCTCCGGCGCTGCCACTGCGTTCGTAGATCGTCT
TGAACAACCATCTGGCTTCTGCCTTGCCTGCGGCGCGGCGTGCCAGGCGGTAGAGAAAACGGCCGATGCC
GGGATCGATCAAAAAGTAATCGGGGTGAACCGTCAGCACGTCCGGGTTCTTGCCTTCTGTGATCTCGCGG
TACATCCAATCAGCTAGCTCGATCTCGATGTACTCCGGCCGCCCGGTTTCGCTCTTTACGATCTTGTAGC
GGCTAATCAAGGCTTCACCCTCGGATACCGTCACCAGGCGGCCGTTCTTGGCCTTCTTCGTACGCTGCAT
GGCAACGTGCGTGGTGTTTAACCGAATGCAGGTTTCTACCAGGTCGTCTTTCTGCTTTCCGCCATCGGCT
CGCCGGCAGAACTTGAGTACGTCCGCAACGTGTGGACGGAACACGCGGCCGGGCTTGTCTCCCTTCCCTT
CCCGGTATCGGTTCATGGATTCGGTTAGATGGGAAACCGCCATCAGTACCAGGTCGTAATCCCACACACT
GGCCATGCCGGCCGGCCCTGCGGAAACCTCTACGTGCCCGTCTGGAAGCTCGTAGCGGATCACCTCGCCA
GCTCGTCGGTCACGCTTCGACAGACGGAAAACGGCCACGTCCATGATGCTGCGACTATCGCGGGTGCCCA
CGTCATAGAGCATCGGAACGAAAAAATCTGGTTGCTCGTCGCCCTTGGGCGGCTTCCTAATCGACGGCGC
ACCGGCTGCCGGCGGTTGCCGGGATTCTTTGCGGATTCGATCAGCGGCCGCTTGCCACGATTCACCGGGG
CGTGCTTCTGCCTCGATGCGTTGCCGCTGGGCGGCCTGCGCGGCCTTCAACTTCTCCACCAGGTCATCAC
CCAGCGCCGCGCCGATTTGTACCGGGCCGGATGGTTTGCGACCGCTCACGCCGATTCCTCGGGCTTGGGG
GTTCCAGTGCCATTGCAGGGCCGGCAGGCAACCCAGCCGCTTACGCCTGGCCAACCGCCCGTTCCTCCAC
ACATGGGGCATTCCACGGCGTCGGTGCCTGGTTGTTCTTGATTTTCCATGCCGCCTCCTTTAGCCGCTAA
AATTCATCTACTCATTTATTCATTTGCTCATTTACTCTGGTAGCTGCGCGATGTATTCAGATAGCAGCTC
GGTAATGGTCTTGCCTTGGCGTACCGCGTACATCTTCAGCTTGGTGTGATCCTCCGCCGGCAACTGAAAG
TTGACCCGCTTCATGGCTGGCGTGTCTGCCAGGCTGGCCAACGTTGCAGCCTTGCTGCTGCGTGCGCTCG
GACGGCCGGCACTTAGCGTGTTTGTGCTTTTGCTCATTTTCTCTTTACCTCATTAACTCAAATGAGTTTT
GATTTAATTTCAGCGGCCAGCGCCTGGACCTCGCGGGCAGCGTCGCCCTCGGGTTCTGATTCAAGAACGG
TTGTGCCGGCGGCGGCAGTGCCTGGGTAGCTCACGCGCTGCGTGATACGGGACTCAAGAATGGGCAGCTC
GTACCCGGCCAGCGCCTCGGCAACCTCACCGCCGATGCGCGTGCCTTTGATCGCCCGCGACACGACAAAG
GCCGCTTGTAGCCTTCCATCCGTGACCTCAATGCGCTGCTTAACCAGCTCCACCAGGTCGGCGGTGGCCC
ATATGTCGTAAGGGCTTGGCTGCACCGGAATCAGCACGAAGTCGGCTGCCTTGATCGCGGACACAGCCAA
GTCCGCCGCCTGGGGCGCTCCGTCGATCACTACGAAGTCGCGCCGGCCGATGGCCTTCACGTCGCGGTCA
ATCGTCGGGCGGTCGATGCCGACAACGGTTAGCGGTTGATCTTCCCGCACGGCCGCCCAATCGCGGGCAC
TGCCCTGGGGATCGGAATCGACTAACAGAACATCGGCCCCGGCGAGTTGCAGGGCGCGGGCTAGATGGGT
TGCGATGGTCGTCTTGCCTGACCCGCCTTTCTGGTTAAGTACAGCGATAACCTTCATGCGTTCCCCTTGC
GTATTTGTTTATTTACTCATCGCATCATATACGCAGCGACCGCATGACGCAAGCTGTTTTACTCAAATAC
ACATCACCTTTTTAGACGGCGGCGCTCGGTTTCTTCAGCGGCCAAGCTGGCCGGCCAGGCCGCCAGCTTG
GCATCAGACAAACCGGCCAGGATTTCATGCAGCCGCACGGTTGAGACGTGCGCGGGCGGCTCGAACACGT
ACCCGGCCGCGATCATCTCCGCCTCGATCTCTTCGGTAATGAAAAACGGTTCGTCCTGGCCGTCCTGGTG
CGGTTTCATGCTTGTTCCTCTTGGCGTTCATTCTCGGCGGCCGCCAGGGCGTCGGCCTCGGTCAATGCGT
CCTCACGGAAGGCACCGCGCCGCCTGGCCTCGGTGGGCGTCACTTCCTCGCTGCGCTCAAGTGCGCGGTA
CAGGGTCGAGCGATGCACGCCAAGCAGTGCAGCCGCCTCTTTCACGGTGCGGCCTTCCTGGTCGATCAGC
TCGCGGGCGTGCGCGATCTGTGCCGGGGTGAGGGTAGGGCGGGGGCCAAACTTCACGCCTCGGGCCTTGG
CGGCCTCGCGCCCGCTCCGGGTGCGGTCGATGATTAGGGAACGCTCGAACTCGGCAATGCCGGCGAACAC
GGTCAACACCATGCGGCCGGCCGGCGTGGTGGTGTCGGCCCACGGCTCTGCCAGGCTACGCAGGCCCGCG
CCGGCCTCCTGGATGCGCTCGGCAATGTCCAGTAGGTCGCGGGTGCTGCGGGCCAGGCGGTCTAGCCTGG
TCACTGTCACAACGTCGCCAGGGCGTAGGTGGTCAAGCATCCTGGCCAGCTCCGGGCGGTCGCGCCTGGT
GCCGGTGATCTTCTCGGAAAACAGCTTGGTGCAGCCGGCCGCGTGCAGTTCGGCCCGTTGGTTGGTCAAG
TCCTGGTCGTCGGTGCTGACGCGGGCATAGCCCAGCAGGCCAGCGGCGGCGCTCTTGTTCATGGCGTAAT
GTCTCCGGTTCTAGTCGCAAGTATTCTACTTTATGCGACTAAAACACGCGACAAGAAAACGCCAGGAAAA
GGGCAGGGCGGCAGCCTGTCGCGTAACTTAGGACTTGTGCGACATGTCGTTTTCAGAAGACGGCTGCACT
GAACGTCAGAAGCCGACTGCACTATAGCAGCGGAGGGGTTGGATCAAAGTACTTTGATCCCGAGGGGAAC
CCTGTGGTTGGCATGCACATACAAATGGACGAACGGATAAACCTTTTCACGCCCTTTTAAATATCCGATT
ATTCTAATAAACGCTCTTTTCTCTTAGGTTTACCCGCCAATATATCCTGTCAAACACTGATAGTTTAAAC
TGAAGGCGGGAAACGACAATCTGATCCAAGCTCAAGCTGCTCTAGCATTCGCCATTCAGGCTGCGCAACT
GTTGGGAAGGGCGATCGGTGCGGGCCTCTTCGCTATTACGCCAGCTGGCGAAAGGGGGATGTGCTGCAAG
GCGATTAAGTTGGGTAACGCCAGGGTTTTCCCAGTCACGACGTTGTAAAACGACGGCCAGTGCCAAGCTT
GCATGCCTGCAGGTCCTGCTGAGCCTCGACATGTTGTCGCAAAATTCGCCCTGGACCCGCCCAACGATTT
GTCGTCACTGTCAAGGTTTGACCTGCACTTCATTTGGGGCCCACATACACCAAAAAAATGCTGCATAATT
CTCGGGGCAGCAAGTCGGTTACCCGGCCGCCGTGCTGGACCGGGTTGAATGGTGCCCGTAACTTTCGGTA
GAGCGGACGGCCAATACTCAACTTCAAGGAATCTCACCCATGCGCGCCGGCGGGGAACCGGAGTTCCCTT
CAGTGAGCGTTATTAGTTCGCCGCTCGGTGTGTCGTAGATACTAGCCCCTGGGGCACTTTTGAAATTTGA
ATAAGATTTATGTAATCAGTCTTTTAGGTTTGACCGGTTCTGCCGCTTTTTTTAAAATTGGATTTGTAAT
AATAAAACGCAATTGTTTGTTATTGTGGCGCTCTATCATAGATGTCGCTATAAACCTATTCAGCACAATA
TATTGTTTTCATTTTAATATTGTACATATAAGTAGTAGGGTACAATCAGTAAATTGAACGGAGAATATTA
TTCATAAAAATACGATAGTAACGGGTGATATATTCATTAGAATGAACCGAAACCGGCGGTAAGGATCTGA
GCTACACATGCTCAGGTTTTTTACAACGTGCACAACAGAATTGAAAGCAAATATCATGCGATCATAGGCG
TCTCGCATATCTCATTAAAGCAGGACTCTAGGGACTAGTCCCGGGTCTTAATTAAGTTTGCAAGCAGCAG
ATTACGCGCAGAAAAAAAGGATCTCAAGGAGATCCTTTGGATCACAAAAAAAAAGCCCGCTCATTAGGCG
GGTTAAATTCCCGGGTACTGCAGCCGATTCATTAATGCAGGTTAACCTGGCTTATCGAAATTAATACGAC
TCACTATAGGGAGACCGGCAGATCTGATCCCTACTCCAAAAATGTCAAAGATACAGTCTCAGAAGACCAA
AGGGCTATTGAGACTTTTCAACAAAGGGTAATTTCGGGAAACCTCCTCGGATTCCATTGCCCAGCTATCT
GTCACTTCATCGAAAGGACAGTGGAAAAGGAAGGTGGCTCCTACAAATGCCATCATTGCGATAAAGGAAA
GGCTATCATTCAAGATGCCTCTGCCGACAGTGGTCCCAAAGATGGACCCCCACCCACGAGGAG
