>Addgene plasmid #84170 | pFGC5941-PacI-ath-STTM845 | depositor partial sequence | sequence record 160726 | STTM
CATCAATTTGGTCTAATCAGAGCGAGTTGTTGTTGTTATGGTCTAATTTAAATATGGTCTAAAGAAGAAG
AATCATCAATTGGTCTAATCAGAGCCG
